Addgene plasmid #166156: pDONR221-CALM3(1of4)
Purpose: Gateway entry vector for N. furzeri CALM3
Depositing lab: Daniel Jarosz. Depositing organization: Stanford University. Publication: Tissue-specific landscape of protein aggregation and quality control in an aging vertebrate. Chen YR, Harel I, Singh PP, Ziv I, Moses E, Goshtchevsky U, Machado BE, Brunet A, Jarosz DF. Dev Cell. 2024 Jul 22;59(14):1892-1911.e13. doi: 10.1016/j.devcel.2024.04.014. Epub 2024 May 28. PubMed 38810654.
Backbone
  Vector backbone: pDONR221
  Vector type: Gateway Entry Vector
Growth in bacteria
  Bacterial resistance: Kanamycin, 50 μg/mL
  Growth temperature: 37°C
  Growth strain: DH5alpha
  Copy number: High Copy
Gene/Insert
  Gene/Insert name: CALM3(1of4)
  Species: N. furzeri
  Insert size (bp): 447
  Cloning method: Gateway Cloning
Terms and licenses: Academic/Nonprofit Terms; Industry Terms: Not Available to Industry
Depositor comments: Stopless entry clone. Please visit https://doi.org/10.1101/2022.02.26.482120 for bioRxiv preprint. Also see Harel and Chen et al. 2024 (https://doi.org/10.1016/j.celrep.2023.112787)
How to cite: pDONR221-CALM3(1of4) was a gift from Daniel Jarosz (Addgene plasmid # 166156 ; http://n2t.net/addgene:166156 ; RRID:Addgene_166156)
