[The description below was written by a language model from this plasmid's Addgene catalogue record and pLannotate feature annotations shown in this document.]
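Description:
pDONR221-CALM3(1of4) is a Gateway entry clone built on the pDONR221 backbone, carrying the coding sequence of one of four annotated CALM3 (calmodulin) paralogues from the African turquoise killifish, Nothobranchius furzeri. The plasmid is about 3.0 kb and is maintained in E. coli at high copy through a ColE1/pUC-type origin, with selection by a kanamycin resistance gene (aminoglycoside phosphotransferase). Upstream of the cloning region lie the rrnB T1 and T2 transcription terminators, which insulate the insert from read-through transcription in the bacterial host. Short lacI and lacZα fragments detected there appear to be backbone remnants rather than functional genes.

The 447 bp insert sits between attL1 and attL2, the recombination sites produced when an attB-flanked product is recombined into pDONR221. The automated annotation labels this open reading frame as human CALM1, which reflects the very high conservation of calmodulin across vertebrates rather than the actual source species given in the catalogue entry. The depositor notes that this is a stopless clone, meaning the native stop codon has been omitted so the reading frame can continue into a C-terminal tag or fusion partner supplied by a destination vector. The entry vector has no promoter positioned to express the insert. The only promoter annotated is a T7 promoter beyond attL2, oriented towards the insert on the opposite strand, a backbone element commonly used as a priming site.

The plasmid is intended as a shuttle intermediate: an LR Clonase reaction transfers the CALM3 sequence into attR-containing expression vectors of choice. It was deposited alongside work on tissue-specific protein aggregation and protein quality control in the ageing killifish.
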