Features (pLannotate 1.2.2; 10 found; start..end, strand, type, name):
    121..213     +  CDS            lacI (fragment): lac repressor; lacI; The lac repressor binds to the lac operator to inhibit transcription in E. coli. This inhibition can be relieved by adding lactose or isopropyl-β-D-thiogalactopyranoside (IPTG).
    268..295     -  terminator     rrnB T2 terminator: transcription terminator T2 from the E. coli rrnB gene
    427..470     +  terminator     rrnB T1 terminator: Escherichia coli rrnB; transcription terminator T1 from the E. coli rrnB gene
    517..553     -  CDS            lacZα (fragment): LacZα fragment of β-galactosidase; lacZ fragment
    569..668     +  protein_bind   attL1: mutant version of attL; recombination site for the Gateway® LR reaction LR Clonase™
    686..1132    +  CDS            CALM1 (sequence withheld): CALM1_HUMAN - Also known as CALM, CAM, CAM1. Experimental evidence at protein level: Swiss-Prot protein existence level 1. (Microbial infection) Required for Legionella pneumophila SidJ glutamylase activity. From Homo sapiens (Human).
   1134..1233    -  protein_bind   attL2: mutant version of attL; recombination site for the Gateway® LR reaction LR Clonase™
   1251..1269    -  promoter       T7 promoter: promoter for bacteriophage T7 RNA polymerase
   1403..2212    +  CDS            KanR: aminoglycoside phosphotransferase; aph(3')-Ia; confers resistance to kanamycin in bacteria or G418 (Geneticin®) in eukaryotes
   2359..2947    +  rep_origin     ori: high-copy-number ColE1/pMB1/pBR322/pUC origin of replication
>Addgene plasmid #166156 | pDONR221-CALM3(1of4) | addgene full sequence | sequence record 328991 | Addgene NGS Result
CTTTCCTGCGTTATCCCCTGATTCTGTGGATAACCGTATTACCGCCTTTGAGTGAGCTGATACCGCTCGC
CGCAGCCGAACGACCGAGCGCAGCGAGTCAGTGAGCGAGGAAGCGGAAGAGCGCCCAATACGCAAACCGC
CTCTCCCCGCGCGTTGGCCGATTCATTAATGCAGCTGGCACGACAGGTTTCCCGACTGGAAAGCGGGCAG
TGAGCGCAACGCAATTAATACGCGTACCGCTAGCCAGGAAGAGTTTGTAGAAACGCAAAAAGGCCATCCG
TCAGGATGGCCTTCTGCTTAGTTTGATGCCTGGCAGTTTATGGCGGGCGTCCTGCCCGCCACCCTCCGGG
CCGTTGCTTCACAACGTTCAAATCCGCTCCCGGCGGATTTGTCCTACTCAGGAGAGCGTTCACCGACAAA
CAACAGATAAAACGAAAGGCCCAGTCTTCCGACTGAGCCTTTCGTTTTATTTGATGCCTGGCAGTTCCCT
ACTCTCGCGTTAACGCTAGCATGGATGTTTTCCCAGTCACGACGTTGTAAAACGACGGCCAGTCTTAAGC
TCGGGCCCCAAATAATGATTTTATTTTGACTGATAGTGACCTGTTCGTTGCAACAAATTGATGAGCAATG
CTTTTTTATAATGCCAACTTTGTACAAAAAAGCAGGCTTCGAAGGAGATAACAAA
[447 nt withheld, positions 686-1132]
GACCCAGCTTTCTTGTACAAAGTTGGCATTATAAGAAAGCATTGCTTATCAATTTGTTGCAACGAACAGG
TCACTATCAGTCAAAATAAAATCATTATTTGCCATCCAGCTGATATCCCCTATAGTGAGTCGTATTACAT
GGTCATAGCTGTTTCCTGGCAGCTCTGGCCCGTGTCTCAAAATCTCTGATGTTACATTGCACAAGATAAA
AATATATCATCATGAACAATAAAACTGTCTGCTTACATAAACAGTAATACAAGGGGTGTTATGAGCCATA
TTCAACGGGAAACGTCGAGGCCGCGATTAAATTCCAACATGGATGCTGATTTATATGGGTATAAATGGGC
TCGCGATAATGTCGGGCAATCAGGTGCGACAATCTATCGCTTGTATGGGAAGCCCGATGCGCCAGAGTTG
TTTCTGAAACATGGCAAAGGTAGCGTTGCCAATGATGTTACAGATGAGATGGTCAGACTAAACTGGCTGA
CGGAATTTATGCCTCTTCCGACCATCAAGCATTTTATCCGTACTCCTGATGATGCATGGTTACTCACCAC
TGCGATCCCCGGAAAAACAGCATTCCAGGTATTAGAAGAATATCCTGATTCAGGTGAAAATATTGTTGAT
GCGCTGGCAGTGTTCCTGCGCCGGTTGCATTCGATTCCTGTTTGTAATTGTCCTTTTAACAGCGATCGCG
TATTTCGTCTCGCTCAGGCGCAATCACGAATGAATAACGGTTTGGTTGATGCGAGTGATTTTGATGACGA
GCGTAATGGCTGGCCTGTTGAACAAGTCTGGAAAGAAATGCATAAACTTTTGCCATTCTCACCGGATTCA
GTCGTCACTCATGGTGATTTCTCACTTGATAACCTTATTTTTGACGAGGGGAAATTAATAGGTTGTATTG
ATGTTGGACGAGTCGGAATCGCAGACCGATACCAGGATCTTGCCATCCTATGGAACTGCCTCGGTGAGTT
TTCTCCTTCATTACAGAAACGGCTTTTTCAAAAATATGGTATTGATAATCCTGATATGAATAAATTGCAG
TTTCATTTGATGCTCGATGAGTTTTTCTAATCAGAATTGGTTAATTGGTTGTAACACTGGCAGAGCATTA
CGCTGACTTGACGGGACGGCGCAAGCTCATGACCAAAATCCCTTAACGTGAGTTACGCGTCGTTCCACTG
AGCGTCAGACCCCGTAGAAAAGATCAAAGGATCTTCTTGAGATCCTTTTTTTCTGCGCGTAATCTGCTGC
TTGCAAACAAAAAAACCACCGCTACCAGCGGTGGTTTGTTTGCCGGATCAAGAGCTACCAACTCTTTTTC
CGAAGGTAACTGGCTTCAGCAGAGCGCAGATACCAAATACTGTTCTTCTAGTGTAGCCGTAGTTAGGCCA
CCACTTCAAGAACTCTGTAGCACCGCCTACATACCTCGCTCTGCTAATCCTGTTACCAGTGGCTGCTGCC
AGTGGCGATAAGTCGTGTCTTACCGGGTTGGACTCAAGACGATAGTTACCGGATAAGGCGCAGCGGTCGG
GCTGAACGGGGGGTTCGTGCACACAGCCCAGCTTGGAGCGAACGACCTACACCGAACTGAGATACCTACA
GCGTGAGCTATGAGAAAGCGCCACGCTTCCCGAAGGGAGAAAGGCGGACAGGTATCCGGTAAGCGGCAGG
GTCGGAACAGGAGAGCGCACGAGGGAGCTTCCAGGGGGAAACGCCTGGTATCTTTATAGTCCTGTCGGGT
TTCGCCACCTCTGACTTGAGCGTCGATTTTTGTGATGCTCGTCAGGGGGGCGGAGCCTATGGAAAAACGC
CAGCAACGCGGCCTTTTTACGGTTCCTGGCCTTTTGCTGGCCTTTTGCTCACATGTT
