>Addgene plasmid #166156 | pDONR221-CALM3(1of4) | depositor partial sequence | sequence record 322705 | insert sequence
[447 nt withheld, positions 1-447]
